>Addgene plasmid #206273 | MultiMate-PE3 HEK3 | addgene full sequence | sequence record 406645 | Addgene NGS Result
ATAACTTCGTATAGCATACATTATACGAAGTTATCTGTAACTATAACGGTCCTAAGGTAGCGAGTTTAAA
CATCAACAAGTTTGTACAAAAAAGCAGGCTGTTTAAACGATATCCCTAGGCCCGGGCAACTTTGTATAAT
AAAGTTGGTTTAAACGATATCACCGAGGGCCTATTTCCCATGATTCCTTCATATTTGCATATACGATACA
AGGCTGTTAGAGAGATAATTAGAATTAATTTGACTGTAAACACAAAGATATTAGTACAAAATACGTGACG
TAGAAAGTAATAATTTCTTGGGTAGTTTGCAGTTTTAAAATTATGTTTTAAAATGGACTATCATATGCTT
ACCGTAACTTGAAAGTATTTCGATTTCTTGGCTTTATATATCTTGTGGAAAGGACGAAACACCGGCCCAG
ACTGAGCACGTGAGTTTTAGAGCTAGAAATAGCAAGTTAAAATAAGGCTAGTCCGTTATCAACTTGAAAA
AGTGGGACCGAGTCGGTCCTCTGCCATCAAAGCGTGCTCAGTCTGTTTTTTTAAGCTTGGGCCGCTCGAG
GTATCCCTAGGCCCGGGCCAACTTTGTATAGAAAAGTTGGTTTAAACATCATGGAGATAATTAAAATGAT
AACCATCTCGCAAATAAATAAGTATTTTACTGTTTTCGTAACAGTTTTGTAATAAAAAAACCTATAAATA
TTCCGGATTATTCATACCGTCCCACCATCGGGCGCGGATCCCGGTCCGAAGCGCGCGGAATTCAAAGGGA
AGTGCCATTCCGCCTGACCTATGGCTTCACTGGTTAAAAAAGACATGTGCATCAAAATGACGATGGAAGG
AACAGTAAACGGTCACCATTTCAAGTGTGTAGGAGAAGGCGAAGGCAAACCATTTGAAGGGACCCAGGTG
GAAAAGATACGCATCACTGAAGGTGGGCCCTTACCATTTGCGTATGATATTTTGGCCCCTTGTTGCATGT
ATGGCAGTAAAACCTTCATTAAGCATGTGTCGGGTATTCCGGATTACTTTAAGGAGTCTTTTCCTGAGGG
CTTTACCTGGGAAAGAACACAAATCTTCGAGGATGGCGGCTATCTCACCATACACCAGGACACGAGCCTT
CAGGGTAATAATTTTATTTTCAAAGTTAATGTCATCGGTGCCAACTTCCCTGCAAACGGTCCCGTGATGC
AGAAAAAAACAGCTGGATGGGAACCGTGCGTTGAGATGCTTTATCCGCGGGACGGCGTCCTGTGTGGTCA
GAGCCTGATGGCCCTGAAATGCACTGATGGCAATCATCTGACGTCCCACCTGCGCACTACCTATCGTTCT
CGCAAGCCATCCAATGCAGTTAACATGCCGGAATTTCATTTTGGGGATCATCGCATTGAGATTTTGAAAG
CTGAACAAGGTAAATTTTATGAACAATACGAGTCAGCGGTGGCCCGTTACTGTGAGGCGGCACCGAGTAA
ATTAGGGCATCACTAAAGGCTAGGTGGAGGCTCAGTGCCTACGTCGACGAGCTCACTTGTCGCGGCCGCT
TTCGAATCTAGAGCCTGCAGTCTCGACAAGCTTGTCGAGAAGTACTAGAGGATCATAATCAGCCATACCA
CATTTGTAGAGGTTTTACTTGCTTTAAAAAACCTCCCACACCTCCCCCTGAACCTGAAACATAAAATGAA
TGCAATTGTTGTTGTTAACTTGTTTATTGCAGCTTATAATGGTTACAAATAAAGCAATAGCATCACAAAT
TTCACAAATAAAGCATTTTTTTCACTGCATTCTAGTTGTGGTTTGTCCAAACTCATCAATGTATCTTATC
ATGTCTGGATCAAACACTAGTATCGATTCGCGACCTACTCCGGAATATTAATAGATCATGGAGATAATTA
AAATGATAACCATCTCGCAAATAAATAAGTATTTTACTGTTTTCGTAACAGTTTTGTAATAAAAAAACCT
ATAAATATTCCGGATTATTCATACCGTCCCACCATCGGGCGCGGATCCCGGTCCGAAGCGCGCGGAATTC
AAAGGCCATGAAGTGCCTTTTGTACTTAGCCTTTTTATTCATTGGGGTGAATTGC
[1296 nt withheld, positions 2086-3381]
AATCCAATCGAGCTTGTAGAAGGTTGGTTCAGTAGTTGGAAAAGCTCTATTGCCTCTTTTTTCTTTATCA
TAGGGTTAATCATTGGACTATTCTTGGTTCTCCGAGTTGGTATCCATCTTTGCATTAAATTAAAGCACAC
CAAGAAAAGACAGATTTATACAGACATAGAGATGAACCGACTTGGAAAGTGATAACCTACGTCGACGAGC
TCACTTGTCGCGGCCGCTTTCGAATCTAGAGCCTGCAGTCTCGACAAGCTTGTCGAGAAGTACTAGAGGA
TCATAATCAGCCATACCACATTTGTAGAGGTTTTACTTGCTTTAAAAAACCTCCCACACCTCCCCCTGAA
CCTGAAACATAAAATGAATGCAATTGTTGTTGTTAACTTGTTTATTGCAGCTTATAATGGTTACAAATAA
AGCAATAGCATCACAAATTTCACAAATAAAGCATTTTTTTTCACTGCATTCTAGTTGTGGTTTGTCCAAA
CTCATCAATGTATCTTATCATGTCTGGATCTGATCACTGCTTGAGCCTAGAAGATCCGGCTGCTAACAAA
GCCCGAAAGGAAGCTGAGTTGGCTGCTGCCACCGCTGAGCAATAACTATCATAACCCCTAGGCCCGGGCA
ACTTTGTATACAAAAGTTGGTTTAAACGATGACATTGATTATTGACTAGTTATTAATAGTAATCAATTAC
GGGGTCATTAGTTCATAGCCCATATATGGAGTTCCGCGTTACATAACTTACGGTAAATGGCCCGCCTGGC
TGACCGCCCAACGACCCCCGCCCATTGACGTCAATAATGACGTATGTTCCCATAGTAACGCCAATAGGGA
CTTTCCATTGACGTCAATGGGTGGAGTATTTACGGTAAACTGCCCACTTGGCAGTACATCAAGTGTATCA
TATGCCAAGTACGCCCCCTATTGACGTCAATGACGGTAAATGGCCCGCCTGGCATTATGCCCAGTACATG
ACCTTATGGGACTTTCCTACTTGGCAGTACATCTACGTATTAGTCATCGCTATTACCATGGTGATGCGGT
TTTGGCAGTACATCAATGGGCGTGGATAGCGGTTTGACTCACGGGGATTTCCAAGTCTCCACCCCATTGA
CGTCAATGGGAGTTTGTTTTGGCACCAAAATCAACGGGACTTTCCAAAATGTCGTAACAACTCCGCCCCA
TTGACGCAAATGGGCGGTAGGCGTGTACGGTGGGAGGTCTATATAAGCAGAGCTCGTTTAGTGAACCGTC
AGATCGCCTGGAGACGCCATCCACGCTGTTTTGACCTCCATAGAAGACACCGGGACCGATCCAGCCTCCG
CGGCCGGGAACGGTGCATTGGAACGCGGATTCCCCGTGCCAAGAGTGACGTAAGTACCGCCTATAGACTC
TATAGGCACACCCCTTTGGCTCTTATGCATGCTATACTGTTTTTGGCTTGGGGCCTATACACCCCCGCTT
CCTTATGCTATAGGTGATGGTATAGCTTAGCCTATAGGTGTGGGTTATTGACCATTATTGACCACTCCAA
CGGTGGAGGGCAGTGTAGTCTGAGCAGTACTCGTTGCTGCCGCGCGCGCCACCAGACATAATAGCTGACA
GACTAACAGACTGTTCCTTTCCATGGGTCTTTTCTGCAGTCACCGTCGTCGACGGTATCGATAAGCTTGA
TATCGAATTCGCCGCCGCCATGAGCGAGCTGATTAAGGAGAACATGCACATGAAGCTGTACATGGAGGGC
ACCGTGGACAACCATCACTTCAAGTGCACATCCGAGGGCGAAGGCAAGCCCTACGAGGGCACCCAGACCA
TGAGAATCAAGGTGGTCGAGGGCGGCCCTCTCCCCTTCGCCTTCGACATCCTGGCTACTAGCTTCCTCTA
CGGCAGCAAGACCTTCATCAACCACACCCAGGGCATCCCCGACTTCTTCAAGCAGTCCTTCCCTGAGGGC
TTCACATGGGAGAGAGTCACCACATACGAAGACGGGGGCGTGCTGACCGCTACCCAGGACACCAGCCTCC
AGGACGGCTGCCTCATCTACAACGTCAAGATCAGAGGGGTGAACTTCACATCCAACGGCCCTGTGATGCA
GAAGAAAACACTCGGCTGGGAGGCCTTCACCGAGACGCTGTACCCCGCTGACGGCGGCCTGGAAGGCAGA
AACGACATGGCCCTGAAGCTCGTGGGCGGGAGCCATCTGATCGCAAACATCAAGACCACATATAGATCCA
AGAAACCCGCTAAGAACCTCAAGATGCCTGGCGTCTACTATGTGGACTACAGACTGGAAAGAATCAAGGA
GGCCAACAACGAGACCTACGTCGAGCAGCACGAGGTGGCAGTGGCCAGATACTGCGACCTCCCTAGCAAA
CTGGGGCACAAGCTTAATGGATCCTAGAATCAACCTCTGGATTACAAAATTTGTGAAAGATTGACTGGTA
TTCTTAACTATGTTGCTCCTTTTACGCTATGTGGATACGCTGCTTTAATGCCTTTGTATCATGCTATTGC
TTCCCGTATGGCTTTCATTTTCTCCTCCTTGTATAAATCCTGGTTGCTGTCTCTTTATGAGGAGTTGTGG
CCCGTTGTCAGGCAACGTGGCGTGGTGTGCACTGTGTTTGCTGACGCAACCCCCACTGGTTGGGGCATTG
CCACCACCTGTCAGCTCCTTTCCGGGACTTTCGCTTTCCCCCTCCCTATTGCCACGGCGGAACTCATCGC
CGCCTGCCTTGCCCGCTGCTGGACAGGGGCTCGGCTGTTGGGCACTGACAATTCCGTGGTGTTGTCGGGG
AAGCTGACGTCCTTTCCATGGCTGCTCGCCTGTGTTGCCACCTGGATTCTGCGCGGGACGTCCTTCTGCT
ACGTCCCTTCGGCCCTCAATCCAGCGGACCTTCCTTCCCGCGGCCTGCTGCCGGCTCTGCGGCCTCTTCC
GCGTCTTCGCCTTCGCCCTCAGACGAGTCGGATCTCCCTTTGGGCCGCCTCCCCGCATCCCTAGGCCCGG
GAGACAGCTTTCTTGTACAAAGTGGTTGATAAGCTTAAACACTAGTATCGATCGCGATGTACGGGCCAGA
TATAGACATTGATTATTGACTAGTTATTAATAGTAATCAATTACGGGGTCATTAGTTCATAGCCCATATA
TGGAGTTCCGCGTTACATAACTTACGGTAAATGGCCCGCCTGGCTGACCGCCCAACGACCCCCGCCCATT
GACGTCAATAATGACGTATGTTCCCATAGTAACGCCAATAGGGACTTTCCATTGACGTCAATGGGTGGAG
TATTTACGGTAAACTGCCCACTTGGCAGTACATCAAGTGTATCATATGCCAAGTACGCCCCCTATTGACG
TCAATGACGGTAAATGGCCCGCCTGGCATTATGCCCAGTACATGACCTTATGGGACTTTCCTACTTGGCA
GTACATCTACGTATTAGTCATCGCTATTACCATGGTGATGCGGTTTTGGCAGTACATCAATGGGCGTGGA
TAGCGGTTTGACTCACGGGGATTTCCAAGTCTCCACCCCATTGACGTCAATGGGAGTTTGTTTTGGCACC
AAAATCAACGGGACTTTCCAAAATGTCGTAACAACTCCGCCCCATTGACGCAAATGGGCGGTAGGCGTGT
ACGGTGGGAGGTCTATATAAGCAGAGCTGGTTTAGTGAACCGTCAGATCCGCTAGAGATCCGCGGCCGCT
AATACGACTCACTATAGGGAGAGCCGCCACCATGAAACGGACAGCCGACGGAAGCGAGTTCGAGTCACCA
AAGAAGAAGCGGAAAGTCGACAAGAAGTACAGCATCGGCCTGGACATCGGCACCAACTCTGTGGGCTGGG
CCGTGATCACCGACGAGTACAAGGTGCCCAGCAAGAAATTCAAGGTGCTGGGCAACACCGACCGGCACAG
CATCAAGAAGAACCTGATCGGAGCCCTGCTGTTCGACAGCGGCGAAACAGCCGAGGCCACCCGGCTGAAG
AGAACCGCCAGAAGAAGATACACCAGACGGAAGAACCGGATCTGCTATCTGCAAGAGATCTTCAGCAACG
AGATGGCCAAGGTGGACGACAGCTTCTTCCACAGACTGGAAGAGTCCTTCCTGGTGGAAGAGGATAAGAA
GCACGAGCGGCACCCCATCTTCGGCAACATCGTGGACGAGGTGGCCTACCACGAGAAGTACCCCACCATC
TACCACCTGAGAAAGAAACTGGTGGACAGCACCGACAAGGCCGACCTGCGGCTGATCTATCTGGCCCTGG
CCCACATGATCAAGTTCCGGGGCCACTTCCTGATCGAGGGCGACCTGAACCCCGACAACAGCGACGTGGA
CAAGCTGTTCATCCAGCTGGTGCAGACCTACAACCAGCTGTTCGAGGAAAACCCCATCAACGCCAGCGGC
GTGGACGCCAAGGCCATCCTGTCTGCCAGACTGAGCAAGAGCAGACGGCTGGAAAATCTGATCGCCCAGC
TGCCCGGCGAGAAGAAGAATGGCCTGTTCGGAAACCTGATTGCCCTGAGCCTGGGCCTGACCCCCAACTT
CAAGAGCAACTTCGACCTGGCCGAGGATGCCAAACTGCAGCTGAGCAAGGACACCTACGACGACGACCTG
GACAACCTGCTGGCCCAGATCGGCGACCAGTACGCCGACCTGTTTCTGGCCGCCAAGAACCTGTCCGACG
CCATCCTGCTGAGCGACATCCTGAGAGTGAACACCGAGATCACCAAGGCCCCCCTGAGCGCCTCTATGAT
CAAGAGATACGACGAGCACCACCAGGACCTGACCCTGCTGAAAGCTCTCGTGCGGCAGCAGCTGCCTGAG
AAGTACAAAGAGATTTTCTTCGACCAGAGCAAGAACGGCTACGCCGGCTACATTGACGGCGGAGCCAGCC
AGGAAGAGTTCTACAAGTTCATCAAGCCCATCCTGGAAAAGATGGACGGCACCGAGGAACTGCTCGTGAA
GCTGAACAGAGAGGACCTGCTGCGGAAGCAGCGGACCTTCGACAACGGCAGCATCCCCCACCAGATCCAC
CTGGGAGAGCTGCACGCCATTCTGCGGCGGCAGGAAGATTTTTACCCATTCCTGAAGGACAACCGGGAAA
AGATCGAGAAGATCCTGACCTTCCGCATCCCCTACTACGTGGGCCCTCTGGCCAGGGGAAACAGCAGATT
CGCCTGGATGACCAGAAAGAGCGAGGAAACCATCACCCCCTGGAACTTCGAGGAAGTGGTGGACAAGGGC
GCTTCCGCCCAGAGCTTCATCGAGCGGATGACCAACTTCGATAAGAACCTGCCCAACGAGAAGGTGCTGC
CCAAGCACAGCCTGCTGTACGAGTACTTCACCGTGTATAACGAGCTGACCAAAGTGAAATACGTGACCGA
GGGAATGAGAAAGCCCGCCTTCCTGAGCGGCGAGCAGAAAAAGGCCATCGTGGACCTGCTGTTCAAGACC
AACCGGAAAGTGACCGTGAAGCAGCTGAAAGAGGACTACTTCAAGAAAATCGAGTGCTTCGACTCCGTGG
AAATCTCCGGCGTGGAAGATCGGTTCAACGCCTCCCTGGGCACATACCACGATCTGCTGAAAATTATCAA
GGACAAGGACTTCCTGGACAATGAGGAAAACGAGGACATTCTGGAAGATATCGTGCTGACCCTGACACTG
TTTGAGGACAGAGAGATGATCGAGGAACGGCTGAAAACCTATGCCCACCTGTTCGACGACAAAGTGATGA
AGCAGCTGAAGCGGCGGAGATACACCGGCTGGGGCAGGCTGAGCCGGAAGCTGATCAACGGCATCCGGGA
CAAGCAGTCCGGCAAGACAATCCTGGATTTCCTGAAGTCCGACGGCTTCGCCAACAGAAACTTCATGCAG
CTGATCCACGACGACAGCCTGACCTTTAAAGAGGACATCCAGAAAGCCCAGGTGTCCGGCCAGGGCGATA
GCCTGCACGAGCACATTGCCAATCTGGCCGGCAGCCCCGCCATTAAGAAGGGCATCCTGCAGACAGTGAA
GGTGGTGGACGAGCTCGTGAAAGTGATGGGCCGGCACAAGCCCGAGAACATCGTGATCGAAATGGCCAGA
GAGAACCAGACCACCCAGAAGGGACAGAAGAACAGCCGCGAGAGAATGAAGCGGATCGAAGAGGGCATCA
AAGAGCTGGGCAGCCAGATCCTGAAAGAACACCCCGTGGAAAACACCCAGCTGCAGAACGAGAAGCTGTA
CCTGTACTACCTGCAGAATGGGCGGGATATGTACGTGGACCAGGAACTGGACATCAACCGGCTGTCCGAC
TACGATGTGGACGCTATCGTGCCTCAGAGCTTTCTGAAGGACGACTCCATCGACAACAAGGTGCTGACCA
GAAGCGACAAGAACCGGGGCAAGAGCGACAACGTGCCCTCCGAAGAGGTCGTGAAGAAGATGAAGAACTA
CTGGCGGCAGCTGCTGAACGCCAAGCTGATTACCCAGAGAAAGTTCGACAATCTGACCAAGGCCGAGAGA
GGCGGCCTGAGCGAACTGGATAAGGCCGGCTTCATCAAGAGACAGCTGGTGGAAACCCGGCAGATCACAA
AGCACGTGGCACAGATCCTGGACTCCCGGATGAACACTAAGTACGACGAGAATGACAAGCTGATCCGGGA
AGTGAAAGTGATCACCCTGAAGTCCAAGCTGGTGTCCGATTTCCGGAAGGATTTCCAGTTTTACAAAGTG
CGCGAGATCAACAACTACCACCACGCCCACGACGCCTACCTGAACGCCGTCGTGGGAACCGCCCTGATCA
AAAAGTACCCTAAGCTGGAAAGCGAGTTCGTGTACGGCGACTACAAGGTGTACGACGTGCGGAAGATGAT
CGCCAAGAGCGAGCAGGAAATCGGCAAGGCTACCGCCAAGTACTTCTTCTACAGCAACATCATGAACTTT
TTCAAGACCGAGATTACCCTGGCCAACGGCGAGATCCGGAAGCGGCCTCTGATCGAGACAAACGGCGAAA
CCGGGGAGATCGTGTGGGATAAGGGCCGGGATTTTGCCACCGTGCGGAAAGTGCTGAGCATGCCCCAAGT
GAATATCGTGAAAAAGACCGAGGTGCAGACAGGCGGCTTCAGCAAAGAGTCTATCCTGCCCAAGAGGAAC
AGCGATAAGCTGATCGCCAGAAAGAAGGACTGGGACCCTAAGAAGTACGGCGGCTTCGACAGCCCCACCG
TGGCCTATTCTGTGCTGGTGGTGGCCAAAGTGGAAAAGGGCAAGTCCAAGAAACTGAAGAGTGTGAAAGA
GCTGCTGGGGATCACCATCATGGAAAGAAGCAGCTTCGAGAAGAATCCCATCGACTTTCTGGAAGCCAAG
GGCTACAAAGAAGTGAAAAAGGACCTGATCATCAAGCTGCCTAAGTACTCCCTGTTCGAGCTGGAAAACG
GCCGGAAGAGAATGCTGGCCTCTGCCGGCGAACTGCAGAAGGGAAACGAACTGGCCCTGCCCTCCAAATA
TGTGAACTTCCTGTACCTGGCCAGCCACTATGAGAAGCTGAAGGGCTCCCCCGAGGATAATGAGCAGAAA
CAGCTGTTTGTGGAACAGCACAAGCACTACCTGGACGAGATCATCGAGCAGATCAGCGAGTTCTCCAAGA
GAGTGATCCTGGCCGACGCTAATCTGGACAAAGTGCTGTCCGCCTACAACAAGCACCGGGATAAGCCCAT
CAGAGAGCAGGCCGAGAATATCATCCACCTGTTTACCCTGACCAATCTGGGAGCCCCTGCCGCCTTCAAG
TACTTTGACACCACCATCGACCGGAAGAGGTACACCAGCACCAAAGAGGTGCTGGACGCCACCCTGATCC
ACCAGAGCATCACCGGCCTGTACGAGACACGGATCGACCTGTCTCAGCTGGGAGGTGACTCTGGAGGATC
TAGCGGAGGATCCTCTGGCAGCGAGACACCAGGAACAAGCGAGTCAGCAACACCAGAGAGCAGTGGCGGC
AGCAGCGGCGGCAGCAGCACCCTAAATATAGAAGATGAGTATCGGCTACATGAGACCTCAAAAGAGCCAG
ATGTTTCTCTAGGGTCCACATGGCTGTCTGATTTTCCTCAGGCCTGGGCGGAAACCGGGGGCATGGGACT
GGCAGTTCGCCAAGCTCCTCTGATCATACCTCTGAAAGCAACCTCTACCCCCGTGTCCATAAAACAATAC
CCCATGTCACAAGAAGCCAGACTGGGGATCAAGCCCCACATACAGAGACTGTTGGACCAGGGAATACTGG
TACCCTGCCAGTCCCCCTGGAACACGCCCCTGCTACCCGTTAAGAAACCAGGGACTAATGATTATAGGCC
TGTCCAGGATCTGAGAGAAGTCAACAAGCGGGTGGAAGACATCCACCCCACCGTGCCCAACCCTTACAAC
CTCTTGAGCGGGCTCCCACCGTCCCACCAGTGGTACACTGTGCTTGATTTAAAGGATGCCTTTTTCTGCC
TGAGACTCCACCCCACCAGTCAGCCTCTCTTCGCCTTTGAGTGGAGAGATCCAGAGATGGGAATCTCAGG
ACAATTGACCTGGACCAGACTCCCACAGGGTTTCAAAAACAGTCCCACCCTGTTTAATGAGGCACTGCAC
AGAGACCTAGCAGACTTCCGGATCCAGCACCCAGACTTGATCCTGCTACAGTACGTGGATGACTTACTGC
TGGCCGCCACTTCTGAGCTAGACTGCCAACAAGGTACTCGGGCCCTGTTACAAACCCTAGGGAACCTCGG
GTATCGGGCCTCGGCCAAGAAAGCCCAAATTTGCCAGAAACAGGTCAAGTATCTGGGGTATCTTCTAAAA
GAGGGTCAGAGATGGCTGACTGAGGCCAGAAAAGAGACTGTGATGGGGCAGCCTACTCCGAAGACCCCTC
GACAACTAAGGGAGTTCCTAGGGAAGGCAGGCTTCTGTCGCCTCTTCATCCCTGGGTTTGCAGAAATGGC
AGCCCCCCTGTACCCTCTCACCAAACCGGGGACTCTGTTTAATTGGGGCCCAGACCAACAAAAGGCCTAT
CAAGAAATCAAGCAAGCTCTTCTAACTGCCCCAGCCCTGGGGTTGCCAGATTTGACTAAGCCCTTTGAAC
TCTTTGTCGACGAGAAGCAGGGCTACGCCAAAGGTGTCCTAACGCAAAAACTGGGACCTTGGCGTCGGCC
GGTGGCCTACCTGTCCAAAAAGCTAGACCCAGTAGCAGCTGGGTGGCCCCCTTGCCTACGGATGGTAGCA
GCCATTGCCGTACTGACAAAGGATGCAGGCAAGCTAACCATGGGACAGCCACTAGTCATTCTGGCCCCCC
ATGCAGTAGAGGCACTAGTCAAACAACCCCCCGACCGCTGGCTTTCCAACGCCCGGATGACTCACTATCA
GGCCTTGCTTTTGGACACGGACCGGGTCCAGTTCGGACCGGTGGTAGCCCTGAACCCGGCTACGCTGCTC
CCACTGCCTGAGGAAGGGCTGCAACACAACTGCCTTGATATCCTGGCCGAAGCCCACGGAACCCGACCCG
ACCTAACGGACCAGCCGCTCCCAGACGCCGACCACACCTGGTACACGGATGGAAGCAGTCTCTTACAAGA
GGGACAGCGTAAGGCGGGAGCTGCGGTGACCACCGAGACCGAGGTAATCTGGGCTAAAGCCCTGCCAGCC
GGGACATCCGCTCAGCGGGCTGAACTGATAGCACTCACCCAGGCCCTAAAGATGGCAGAAGGTAAGAAGC
TAAATGTTTATACTGATAGCCGTTATGCTTTTGCTACTGCCCATATCCATGGAGAAATATACAGAAGGCG
TGGGTGGCTCACATCAGAAGGCAAAGAGATCAAAAATAAAGACGAGATCTTGGCCCTACTAAAAGCCCTC
TTTCTGCCCAAAAGACTTAGCATAATCCATTGTCCAGGACATCAAAAGGGACACAGCGCCGAGGCTAGAG
GCAACCGGATGGCTGACCAAGCGGCCCGAAAGGCAGCCATCACAGAGACTCCAGACACCTCTACCCTCCT
CATAGAAAATTCATCACCCTCTGGCGGCTCAAAAAGAACCGCCGACGGCAGCGAATTCGAGCCCAAGAAG
AAGAGGAAAGTCTAACCGGTCATCATCACCATCACCATTGAGTTTAAACTGAATGCAATTGTTGTTGTTA
ACTTGTTTATTGCAGCTTATAATGGTTACAAATAAAGCAATAGCATCACAAATTTCACAAATAAAGCATT
TTTTTCACTGCATTCTAGTTGTGGTTTGTCCAAACTCATCAATGTATCTTATCATGTCTGGATCTGATCA
CTGCTTGAGCCTAGAAGATCCGGCTGCTAACAAAGCCCGAAAGGAAGCTGAGTTGGCTGCTGCCACCGCT
GAGCAATAACTATCATAACCCCTAGGGTATACCCATCTAATTGGAACCAGATAAGTGAAATCTAGTTCCA
AACTATTTTGTCATTTTTAATTTTCGTATTAGCTTACGACGCTACACCCAGTTCCCATCTATTTTGTCAC
TCTTCCCTAAATAATCCTTAAAAACTCCATTTCCACCCCTCCCAGTTCCCAACTATTTTGTCCGCCCACA
ACCGGTTGACTTGGGTCAACTGTCAGACCAAGTTTACTCATATATACTTTAGATTGATTTAAAACTTCAT
TTTTAATTTAAAAGGATCTAGGTGAAGATCCTTTTTGATAATCTCATGACCAAAATCCCTTAACGTGAGT
TTTCGTTCCACTGAGCGTCAGACCCCGTAGAAAAGATCAAAGGATCTTCTTGAGATCCTTTTTTTCTGCG
CGTAATCTGCTGCTTGCAAACAAAAAAACCACCGCTACCAGCGGTGGTTTGTTTGCCGGATCAAGAGCTA
CCAACTCTTTTTCCGAAGGTAACTGGCTTCAGCAGAGCGCAGATACCAAATACTGTTCTTCTAGTGTAGC
CGTAGTTAGGCCACCACTTCAAGAACTCTGTAGCACCGCCTACATACCTCGCTCTGCTAATCCTGTTACC
AGTGGCTGCTGCCAGTGGCGATAAGTCGTGTCTTACCGGGTTGGACTCAAGACGATAGTTACCGGATAAG
GCGCAGCGGTCGGGCTGAACGGGGGGTTCGTGCACACAGCCCAGCTTGGAGCGAACGACCTACACCGAAC
TGAGATACCTACAGCGTGAGCTATGAGAAAGCGCCACGCTTCCCGAAGGGAGAAAGGCGGACAGGTATCC
GGTAAGCGGCAGGGTCGGAACAGGAGAGCGCACGAGGGAGCTTCCAGGGGGAAACGCCTGGTATCTTTAT
AGTCCTGTCGGGTTTCGCCACCTCTGACTTGAGCGTCGATTTTTGTGATGCTCGTCAGGGGGGCGGAGCC
TATGGAAAAACGCCAGCAACGCGGCCTTTTTACGGTTCCTGGCCTTTTGCTGGCCTTTTGCTCACATGTT
CTTTCCTGCGTTATCCCCTGATTGACTTGGGTCGCTCTTCCTGTGGATGCGCAGATGCCCTGCGTAAGCG
GGTGTGGGCGGACAATAAAGTCTTAAACTGAACAAAATAGATCTAAACTATGACAATAAAGTCTTAAACT
AGACAGAATAGTTGTAAACTGAAATCAGTCCAGTTATGCTGTGAAAAAGCATACTGGACTTTTGTTATGG
CTAAAGCAAACTCTTCATTTTCTGAAGTGCAAATTGCCCGTCGTATTAAAGAGGGGCGTGGCCAAGGGCA
TGTAAAGACTATATTCGCGGCGTTGTGACAATTTACCGAACAACTCCGCGGCCGGGAAGCCGATCTCGGC
TTGAACGAATTGTTAGGTGGCGGTACTTGGGTCGATATCAAAGTGCATCACTTCTTCCCGTATGCCCAAC
TTTGTATAGAGAGCCACTGCGGGATCGTCACCGTAATCTGCTTGCACGTAGATCACATAAGCACCAAGCG
CGTTGGCCTCATGCTTGAGGAGATTGATGAGCGCGGTGGCAATGCCCTGCCTCCGGTGCTCGCCGGAGAC
TGCGAGATCATAGATATAGATCTCACTACGCGGCTGCTCAAACTTGGGCAGAACGTAAGCCGCGAGAGCG
CCAACAACCGCTTCTTGGTCGAAGGCAGCAAGCGCGATGAATGTCTTACTACGGAGCAAGTTCCCGAGGT
AATCGGAGTCCGGCTGATGTTGGGAGTAGGTGGCTACGTCTCCGAACTCACGACCGAAAAGATCAAGAGC
AGCCCGCATGGATTTGACTTGGTCAGGGCCGAGCCTACATGTGCGAATGATGCCCATACTTGAGCCACCT
AACTTTGTTTTAGGGCGACTGCCCTGCTGCGTAACATCGTTGCTGCTGCGTAACATCGTTGCTGCTCCAT
AACATCAAACATCGACCCACGGCGTAACGCGCTTGCTGCTTGGATGCCCGAGGCATAGACTGTACAAAAA
AACAGTCATAACAAGCCATGAAAACCGCCACTGCGCCGTTACCACCGCTGCGTTCGGTCAAGGTTCTGGA
CCAGTTGCGTGAGCGCATACGCTACTTGCATTACAGTTTACGAACCGAACAGGCTTATGTCAACTGGGTT
CGTGCCTTCATCCGTTTCCACGGTGTGCGTCACCCGGCAACCTTGGGCAGCAGCGAAGTCGCCATAACTT
CGTATAGCATACATTATACGAAGTTATCTGCCAGGCACATGGGTTTTACTAGTATCGATTCGCGATGTAC
GGGCCCGGGCCTAGGGATAAAAAAAGCACCGACTCGGTGCCACTTTTTCAAGTTGATAACGGACTAGCCT
TATTTTAACTTGCTATTTCTAGCTCTAAAACGCACCGGGATACTGGTTGACGGTGTTTCGTCCTTTCCAC
AAGATATATAAAGCCAAGAAATCGAAATACTTTCAAGTTACGGTAAGCATATGATAGTCCATTTTAAAAC
ATAATTTTAAAACTGCAAACTACCCAAGAAATTATTACTTTCTACGTCACGTATTTTGTACTAATATCTT
TGTGTTTACAGTCAAATTAATTCCAATTATCTCTCTAACAGCCTTGTATCGTATATGCAAATATGAAGGA
ATCATGGGAAATAGGCCCTCGGTGATATCGGATCCGGCTGCTAACAAAGCCCGAAAGGAAGCTGAGTTGG
CTGCTGCCACCGCTGAGCAATAACTATCATAACCCCTAGGTGCCATTTCATTACCTCTTTCTCCGCACCC
GACATAGATCTGGGCCAACTTTTGGCGAAAATGAGACGTTGATCGGCACGTAAGAGGGTCCAACTTTCAC
CATAATGAAATAAGATCACTACCGGGCGTATTTTTTGAGTTATCGAGATTTTCAGGAGCTAAGGAAGCTA
AAATGGAGAAAAAAATCACTGGATATACCACCGTTGATATATCCCAATGGCATCGTAAAGAACATTTTGA
GGCATTTCAGTCAGTTGCTCAATGTACCTATAACCAGACCGTTCAGCTGGATATTACGGCCTTTTTAAAG
ACCGTAAAGAAAAATAAGCACAAGTTTTATCCGGCCTTTATTCACATTCTTGCCCGCCTGATGAATGCTC
ATCCGGAATTCCGTATGGCAATGAAAGACGGTGAGCTGGTGATATGGGATAGTGTTCACCCTTGTTACAC
CGTTTTCCATGAGCAAACTGAAACGTTTTCATCGCTCTGGAGTGAATACCACGACGATTTCCGGCAGTTT
CTACACATATATTCGCAAGATGTGGCGTGTTACGGTGAAAACCTGGCCTATTTCCCTAAAGGGTTTATTG
AGAATATGTTTTTCGTCTCAGCCAATCCCTGGGTGAGTTTCACCAGTTTTGATTTAAACGTGGCCAATAT
GGACAACTTCTTCGCCCCCGTTTTCACCATGGGCAAATATTATACGCAAGGCGACAAGGTGCTGATGCCG
CTGGCGATTCAGGTTCATCATGCCGTTTGTGATGGCTTCCATGTCGGCAGAATGCTTAATGAATTACAAC
AGTACTGCGATGAGTGGCAGGGCGGGGCGTAATTTTTTTAAGGCAGTTATTGGTGCCCTTAAACGCCTGG
TTGCTACGCCTGAATAAGTGATAATAAGCGGATGAATGGCAGAAATTCGAAAGCAAATTCGACCCGGTCG
TCGGTTCAGGGCAGGGTCGTTAAATAGCCGCTTATGTCTATTGCTGGTTTACCGGTTTATTGACTACCGG
AAGCAGTGTGACCGTGTGCTTCTCAAATGCCTGAGGCCAGTTTGCTCAGGCTCTCCCCGTGGAGGTAATA
ATTGACGATATGATCATTTATTCTGCCTCCCAGCTGACATTCATCCGGGGTCAGCACCGTTTCTGCGGAC
TGGCTTTCTACGTGTTCCGCTTCCTTTAGCAGCCCTTGCGCCCTGAGTGCTTGCGGCAGCGTGAAGCTAA
TTCCCATGTCAGCCGTTAAGTGTTCCTGTGTCACTCAAAATTGCTTTGAGAGGCTCTAAGGGCTTCTCAG
TGCGTTACATCCCTGGCTTGTTGTCCACAACCGTTAAACCTTAAAAGCTTTAAAAGCCTTATATATTCTT
TTTTTTCTTATAAAACTTAAAACCTTAGAGGCTATTTAAGTTGCTGATTTATATTAATTTTATTGTTCAA
ACATGAGAGCTTAGTACGTGAAACATGAGAGCTTAGTACGTTAGCCATGAGAGCTTAGTACGTTAGCCAT
GAGGGTTTAGTTCGTTAAACATGAGAGCTTAGTACGTTAAACATGAGAGCTTAGTACGTGAAACATGAGA
GCTTAGTACGTACTATCAACAGGTTGAACTGCTGATCAACAGATCCTCTACGCGGCCGCGGTACC
Features (pLannotate 1.2.2; 44 found; start..end, strand, type, name):
      1..34      +  protein_bind   loxP: Cre-mediated recombination occurs in the 8-bp core sequence (GCATACAT). Cre recombinase
     76..100     +  protein_bind   attB1: mutant version of attB; recombination site for the Gateway® BP reaction BP Clonase™
    127..147     +  protein_bind   attB3: mutant version of attB; core recombination site for the Gateway® BP reaction BP Clonase™
    165..405     +  promoter       U6 promoter: RNA polymerase III promoter for human U6 snRNA
    434..507     +  misc_RNA       gRNA scaffold: guide RNA scaffold for the Streptococcus pyogenes CRISPR/Cas9 system
    579..599     +  protein_bind   attB4: mutant version of attB; core recombination site for the Gateway® BP reaction BP Clonase™
    608..699     +  promoter       polyhedrin promoter: polh from Autographa californica; promoter for the baculovirus polyhedrin gene
    791..1483    +  CDS            AQ14: AQ14 is a basic (constitutively fluorescent) red fluorescent protein published in 2005, derived from Actinia equina.
   1591..1674    +  CDS            large T antigen (fragment): large T antigen from SV40 (simian virus 40)
   1697..1831    +  polyA_signal   SV40 poly(A) signal: SV40 polyadenylation signal
   1875..1966    +  promoter       polyhedrin promoter: polh from Autographa californica; promoter for the baculovirus polyhedrin gene
   2038..3571    +  CDS            VSV-G (fragment) (sequence partly withheld): vesicular stomatitis virus G glycoprotein Indiana strain
   3660..3743    +  CDS            large T antigen (fragment): large T antigen from SV40 (simian virus 40)
   3766..3901    +  polyA_signal   SV40 poly(A) signal: SV40 polyadenylation signal
   3930..3979    +  CDS            SET1 (fragment): solubility-enhancement tag derived from T7 phage gene 10B
   4010..4030    +  protein_bind   attB5: mutant version of attB; core recombination site for the Gateway® BP reaction BP Clonase™
   4042..4421    +  enhancer       CMV enhancer: human cytomegalovirus immediate early enhancer
   4422..4625    +  promoter       CMV promoter: human cytomegalovirus (CMV) immediate early promoter
   4761..5030    +  intron         CMV intron: modified intron A from human cytomegalovirus
   5039..5071    -  misc_feature   MCS (fragment): pBluescript multiple cloning site
   5081..5779    +  CDS            TagBFP: TagBFP is a basic (constitutively fluorescent) blue fluorescent protein published in 2008, derived from Entacmaea quadricolor. It is reported to be a very rapidly-maturing monomer with very low acid sensitivity.
   5789..6377    +  misc_feature   WPRE: woodchuck hepatitis virus posttranscriptional regulatory element
   6396..6416    -  protein_bind   attB2: mutant version of attB; core recombination site for the Gateway® BP reaction BP Clonase™
   6466..6845    +  enhancer       CMV enhancer: human cytomegalovirus immediate early enhancer
   6846..7049    +  promoter       CMV promoter: human cytomegalovirus (CMV) immediate early promoter
   7091..7109    +  promoter       T7 promoter: promoter for bacteriophage T7 RNA polymerase
   7180..8781    +  CDS            Cas9(N): N-terminal portion of Streptococcus pyogenes Cas9 (Zetsche et al., 2015)
   8782..11276   +  CDS            Cas9(C) (fragment): C-terminal portion of Streptococcus pyogenes Cas9 (Zetsche et al., 2015)
  11380..13411   +  CDS            gag-pol (fragment): Moloney murine leukemia virus Gag-Pol polyprotein; gag-pol; contains a read-through stop codon
  13531..13665   +  polyA_signal   SV40 poly(A) signal: SV40 polyadenylation signal
  13694..13743   +  CDS            SET1 (fragment): solubility-enhancement tag derived from T7 phage gene 10B
  13786..13951   -  mobile_element Tn7L: mini-Tn7 element (left end of the Tn7 transposon) Tn7
  14141..14729   +  rep_origin     ori: high-copy-number ColE1/pMB1/pBR322/pUC origin of replication
  14864..15087   -  mobile_element Tn7R: mini-Tn7 element (right end of the Tn7 transposon) Tn7
  15154..15687   -  CDS            GmR: gentamycin acetyltransferase; aacC1; confers resistance to gentamycin
  15876..15904   -  promoter       Pc promoter: intI1 (promoter lies within the coding sequence); class 1 integron promoter
  15975..16008   +  protein_bind   loxP: Cre-mediated recombination occurs in the 8-bp core sequence (GCATACAT). Cre recombinase
  16077..16152   -  misc_RNA       gRNA scaffold: guide RNA scaffold for the Streptococcus pyogenes CRISPR/Cas9 system
  16181..16421   -  promoter       U6 promoter: RNA polymerase III promoter for human U6 snRNA
  16438..16487   +  CDS            SET1 (fragment): solubility-enhancement tag derived from T7 phage gene 10B
  16581..16683   +  promoter       cat promoter: promoter of the E. coli cat gene encoding chloramphenicol acetyltransferase
  16684..17343   +  CDS            CmR: chloramphenicol acetyltransferase; cat; confers resistance to chloramphenicol
  17616..17729   -  CDS            tnpA (fragment): TN5P_ECOLX - Also known as tnp. Experimental evidence at protein level: Swiss-Prot protein existence level 1. Mediates transposition of transposon Tn5 by a 'cut and paste' mechanism. First, the monomeric transposase binds the 19 bp inverted DNA repeats flanking the transposon. Then, dimerization of the DNA- bound transposase creates a synaptic DNA complex. After nicking of the first DNA strand, excision of the transposon proceeds through a series of intermediates. The transposase then mediates the insertion of the transposon at a new site by strand transfer. The activity of the wild- type tran
  17738..18094   -  rep_origin     R6K γ ori: γ replication origin from E. coli plasmid R6K; requires the R6K initiator protein pi for replication
