[The description below was written by a language model from this plasmid's Addgene catalogue record and pLannotate feature annotations shown in this document.]
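Description:
MultiMate-PE3 HEK3 is an 18.1 kb all-in-one transfer plasmid for making recombinant baculovirus that delivers a complete PE3 prime-editing system targeting the human HEK3 locus to mammalian cells. It was built on the pMMACE DEST CMV PE2 backbone by Gateway cloning, and a series of attB1, attB3, attB4, attB5 and attB2 sites marks the junctions of the assembled modules. Two loxP sites bracket a segment carrying an R6Kγ origin, a chloramphenicol resistance gene and one U6 guide cassette, which is consistent with Cre-mediated fusion of a donor plasmid into an acceptor. The rest of the plasmid supplies a high-copy ColE1-type origin and a gentamicin resistance gene, so the fused plasmid is selected with both antibiotics in standard E. coli. Tn7L and Tn7R ends allow transposition of the cargo into a baculoviral genome.

The main payload is PE2 under the CMV enhancer/promoter with an SV40 polyadenylation signal. The automated annotation splits it into Cas9 N- and C-terminal portions followed by a Moloney murine leukemia virus gag-pol fragment, which corresponds to the reverse transcriptase domain of the Cas9 nickase fusion. Two human U6 promoters with S. pyogenes guide scaffolds express the HEK3 pegRNA and the additional nicking sgRNA that defines the PE3 strategy. A second CMV promoter with the CMV intron drives TagBFP followed by a WPRE, marking transduced mammalian cells.

Two polyhedrin promoter cassettes are active in insect cells during virus production. One expresses VSV-G to pseudotype the budded virus and improve mammalian cell entry. The other expresses the aeBlue chromoprotein, which the feature table labels as the related protein AQ14, presumably as a visual marker of infected insect cells.
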