Addgene plasmid #206273: MultiMate-PE3 HEK3
Purpose: Vector for the production of recombinant baculovirus using MultiMate assembly. All-in-one vector for PE3 HEK3 prime editing.
Depositing lab: Imre Berger. Depositing organization: University of Bristol. Publication: Highly efficient CRISPR-mediated large DNA docking and multiplexed prime editing using a single baculovirus. Aulicino F, Pelosse M, Toelzer C, Capin J, Ilegems E, Meysami P, Rollarson R, Berggren PO, Dillingham MS, Schaffitzel C, Saleem MA, Welsh GI, Berger I. Nucleic Acids Res. 2022 Jul 22;50(13):7783-7799. doi: 10.1093/nar/gkac587. PubMed 35801912.
Backbone
  Vector backbone: pMMACE DEST CMV PE2
  Vector type: Mammalian Expression, CRISPR ; Recombinant baculovirus production
Growth in bacteria
  Bacterial resistance: Chloramphenicol and Gentamicin, 25 & 10 μg/mL
  Growth temperature: 37°C
  Growth strain: DH5alpha
  Copy number: High Copy
Gene/Insert
  Gene/Insert name: PE2 (synthetic), hU6 HEK3 PegRNA, hU6 HEK3 sgRNA, aeBlue (E. quadricolor), VSV-G, TagBFP
  Species: Other
  Cloning method: Gateway Cloning
Resource information
  A portion of this plasmid was derived from a plasmid made by: PE2 was obtained by restriction digestion from pCMV PE2 (Addgene plasmid #132775, Anzalone et al. Nature 2019) and the HEK3 PegRNA was PCR amplified from pU6-Sp-pegRNA-HEK3_CTT_ins (Addgene plasmid #132778, Anzalone et al. Nature 2019 ). HEK3 nicking sgRNA (Anzalone et al. Nature 2019) was synthesised Twist Bioscience. aeBlue (Liljeruhm J. et al J. Biol. Eng. 2018) was synthesised by Twist Bioscience and VSVG-G was amplified from pMD2.G (Didier Trono lab, Addgene plasmid # 12259)
Terms and licenses: Academic/Nonprofit Terms; Industry Terms: Not Available to Industry
How to cite: MultiMate-PE3 HEK3 was a gift from Imre Berger (Addgene plasmid # 206273 ; http://n2t.net/addgene:206273 ; RRID:Addgene_206273)
